>Addgene plasmid #197494 | H2B-SNAPf-mTurquoise2 | addgene full sequence | sequence record 388910 | Addgene NGS Result
TAGTTATTAATAGTAATCAATTACGGGGTCATTAGTTCATAGCCCATATATGGAGTTCCGCGTTACATAA
CTTACGGTAAATGGCCCGCCTGGCTGACCGCCCAACGACCCCCGCCCATTGACGTCAATAATGACGTATG
TTCCCATAGTAACGCCAATAGGGACTTTCCATTGACGTCAATGGGTGGAGTATTTACGGTAAACTGCCCA
CTTGGCAGTACATCAAGTGTATCATATGCCAAGTACGCCCCCTATTGACGTCAATGACGGTAAATGGCCC
GCCTGGCATTATGCCCAGTACATGACCTTATGGGACTTTCCTACTTGGCAGTACATCTACGTATTAGTCA
TCGCTATTACCATGGTGATGCGGTTTTGGCAGTACATCAATGGGCGTGGATAGCGGTTTGACTCACGGGG
ATTTCCAAGTCTCCACCCCATTGACGTCAATGGGAGTTTGTTTTGGCACCAAAATCAACGGGACTTTCCA
AAATGTCGTAACAACTCCGCCCCATTGACGCAAATGGGCGGTAGGCGTGTACGGTGGGAGGTCTATATAA
GCAGAGCTGGTTTAGTGAACCGTCAGATCCGCTAGCGCTACCGGACTCAATGCCAGAGCCAGCGAAGTCT
GCTCCCGCCCCGAAAAAGGGCTCCAAGAAGGCGGTGACTAAGGCGCAGAAGAAAGGCGGCAAGAAGCGCA
AGCGCAGCCGCAAGGAGAGCTATTCCATCTATGTGTACAAGGTTCTGAAGCAGGTCCACCCTGACACCGG
CATTTCGTCCAAGGCCATGGGCATCATGAATTCGTTTGTGAACGACATTTTCGAGCGCATCGCAGGTGAG
GCTTCCCGCCTGGCGCATTACAACAAGCGCTCGACCATCACCTCCAGGGAGATCCAGACGGCCGTGCGCC
TGCTGCTGCCTGGGGAGTTGGCCAAGCACGCCGTGTCCGAGGGTACTAAGGCCATCACCAAGTACACCAG
CGCTAAGGCTAGCGATATCGGCGCGCCAGCATTTAAATCTGTACAGACCGGTGAATTCACCATGGACAAA
GACTGCGAAATGAAGCGCACCACCCTGGATAGCCCTCTGGGCAAGCTGGAACTGTCTGGGTGCGAACAGG
GCCTGCACCGTATCATCTTCCTGGGCAAAGGAACATCTGCCGCCGACGCCGTGGAAGTGCCTGCCCCAGC
CGCCGTGCTGGGCGGACCAGAGCCACTGATGCAGGCCACCGCCTGGCTCAACGCCTACTTTCACCAGCCT
GAGGCCATCGAGGAGTTCCCTGTGCCAGCCCTGCACCACCCAGTGTTCCAGCAGGAGAGCTTTACCCGCC
AGGTGCTGTGGAAACTGCTGAAAGTGGTGAAGTTCGGAGAGGTCATCAGCTACAGCCACCTGGCCGCCCT
GGCCGGCAATCCCGCCGCCACCGCCGCCGTGAAAACCGCCCTGAGCGGAAATCCCGTGCCCATTCTGATC
CCCTGCCACCGGGTGGTGCAGGGCGACCTGGACGTGGGGGGCTACGAGGGCGGGCTCGCCGTGAAAGAGT
GGCTGCTGGCCCACGAGGGCCACAGACTGGGCAAGCCTGGGCTGGGTCCTGCAGGCGGATCCGCGTTTAA
ACTCGAGGTTAATGTGAGCAAGGGCGAGGAGCTGTTCACCGGGGTGGTGCCCATCCTGGTCGAGCTGGAC
GGCGACGTAAACGGCCACAAGTTCAGCGTGTCCGGCGAGGGCGAGGGCGATGCCACCTACGGCAAGCTGA
CCCTGAAGTTCATCTGCACCACCGGCAAGCTGCCCGTGCCCTGGCCCACCCTCGTGACCACCCTGTCCTG
GGGCGTGCAGTGCTTCGCCCGCTACCCCGACCACATGAAGCAGCACGACTTCTTCAAGTCCGCCATGCCC
GAAGGCTACGTCCAGGAGCGCACCATCTTCTTCAAGGACGACGGCAACTACAAGACCCGCGCCGAGGTGA
AGTTCGAGGGCGACACCCTGGTGAACCGCATCGAGCTGAAGGGCATCGACTTCAAGGAGGACGGCAACAT
CCTGGGGCACAAGCTGGAGTACAACTACTTTAGCGACAACGTCTATATCACCGCCGACAAGCAGAAGAAC
GGCATCAAGGCCAACTTCAAGATCCGCCACAACATCGAGGACGGCGGCGTGCAGCTCGCCGACCACTACC
AGCAGAACACCCCCATCGGCGACGGCCCCGTGCTGCTGCCCGACAACCACTACCTGAGCACCCAGTCCAA
GCTGAGCAAAGACCCCAACGAGAAGCGCGATCACATGGTCCTGCTGGAGTTCGTGACCGCCGCCGGGATC
ACTCTCGGCATGGACGAGCTGTACAAGTAAAGCGGCCGCGACTCTAGATCATAATCAGCCATACCACATT
TGTAGAGGTTTTACTTGCTTTAAAAAACCTCCCACACCTCCCCCTGAACCTGAAACATAAAATGAATGCA
ATTGTTGTTGTTAACTTGTTTATTGCAGCTTATAATGGTTACAAATAAAGCAATAGCATCACAAATTTCA
CAAATAAAGCATTTTTTTCACTGCATTCTAGTTGTGGTTTGTCCAAACTCATCAATGTATCTTAAGGCGT
AAATTGTAAGCGTTAATATTTTGTTAAAATTCGCGTTAAATTTTTGTTAAATCAGCTCATTTTTTAACCA
ATAGGCCGAAATCGGCAAAATCCCTTATAAATCAAAAGAATAGACCGAGATAGGGT
[37 nt withheld, positions 2717-2753]
AAAGAACGTGGACTCCAACGTCAAAGG
[49 nt withheld, positions 2781-2829]
T
[91 nt withheld, positions 2831-2921]
G
[124 nt withheld, positions 2923-3046]
CAGGTGGCACTTTTCGGGGAAATGTGCGCGGAACCCCTATTTGTTTATTTTTCTAAATACATTCAAATAT
GTATCCGCTCATGAGACAATAACCCTGATAAATGCTTCAATAATATTGAAAAAGGAAGAGTCCTGAGGCG
GAAAGAACCAGCTGTGGAATGTGTGTCAGTTAGGGTGTGGAAAGTCCCCAGGCTCCCCAGCAGGCAGAAG
TATGCAAAGCATGCATCTCAATTAGTCAGCAACCAGGTGTGGAAAGTCCCCAGGCTCCCCAGCAGGCAGA
AGTATGCAAAGCATGCATCTCAATTAGTCAGCAACCATAGTCCCGCCCCTAACTCCGCCCATCCCGCCCC
TAACTCCGCCCAGTTCCGCCCATTCTCCGCCCCATGGCTGACTAATTTTTTTTATTTATGCAGAGGCCGA
GGCCGCCTCGGCCTCTGAGCTATTCCAGAAGTAGTGAGGAGGCTTTTTTGGAGGCCTAGGCTTTTGCAAA
GATCGATCAAGAGACAGGATGAGGATCGTTTCGCATGATTGAACAAGATGGATTGCACGCAGGTTCTCCG
GCCGCTTGGGTGGAGAGGCTATTCGGCTATGACTGGGCACAACAGACAATCGGCTGCTCTGATGCCGCCG
TGTTCCGGCTGTCAGCGCAGGGGCGCCCGGTTCTTTTTGTCAAGACCGACCTGTCCGGTGCCCTGAATGA
ACTGCAAGACGAGGCAGCGCGGCTATCGTGGCTGGCCACGACGGGCGTTCCTTGCGCAGCTGTGCTCGAC
GTTGTCACTGAAGCGGGAAGGGACTGGCTGCTATTGGGCGAAGTGCCGGGGCAGGATCTCCTGTCATCTC
ACCTTGCTCCTGCCGAGAAAGTATCCATCATGGCTGATGCAATGCGGCGGCTGCATACGCTTGATCCGGC
TACCTGCCCATTCGACCACCAAGCGAAACATCGCATCGAGCGAGCACGTACTCGGATGGAAGCCGGTCTT
GTCGATCAGGATGATCTGGACGAAGAGCATCAGGGGCTCGCGCCAGCCGAACTGTTCGCCAGGCTCAAGG
CGAGCATGCCCGACGGCGAGGATCTCGTCGTGACCCATGGCGATGCCTGCTTGCCGAATATCATGGTGGA
AAATGGCCGCTTTTCTGGATTCATCGACTGTGGCCGGCTGGGTGTGGCGGACCGCTATCAGGACATAGCG
TTGGCTACCCGTGATATTGCTGAAGAGCTTGGCGGCGAATGGGCTGACCGCTTCCTCGTGCTTTACGGTA
TCGCCGCTCCCGATTCGCAGCGCATCGCCTTCTATCGCCTTCTTGACGAGTTCTTCTGAGCGGGACTCTG
GGGTTCGAAATGACCGACCAAGCGACGCCCAACCTGCCATCACGAGATTTCGATTCCACCGCCGCCTTCT
ATGAAAGGTTGGGCTTCGGAATCGTTTTCCGGGACGCCGGCTGGATGATCCTCCAGCGCGGGGATCTCAT
GCTGGAGTTCTTCGCCCACCCTAGGGGGAGGCTAACTGAAACACGGAAGGAGACAATACCGGAAGGAACC
CGCGCTATGACGGCAATAAAAAGACAGAATAAAACGCACGGTGTTGGGTCGTTTGTTCATAAACGCGGGG
TTCGGTCCCAGGGCTGGCACTCTGTCGATACCCCACCGAGACCCCATTGGGGCCAATACGCCCGCGTTTC
TTCCTTTTCCCCACCCCACCCCCCAAGTTCGGGTGAAGGCCCAGGGCTCGCAGCCAACGTCGGGGCGGCA
GGCCCTGCCATAGCCTCAGGTTACTCATATATACTTTAGATTGATTTAAAACTTCATTTTTAATTTAAAA
GGATCTAGGTGAAGATCCTTTTTGATAATCTCATGACCAAAATCCCTTAACGTGAGTTTTCGTTCCACTG
AGCGTCAGACCCCGTAGAAAAGATCAAAGGATCTTCTTGAGATCCTTTTTTTCTGCGCGTAATCTGCTGC
TTGCAAACAAAAAAACCACCGCTACCAGCGGTGGTTTGTTTGCCGGATCAAGAGCTACCAACTCTTTTTC
CGAAGGTAACTGGCTTCAGCAGAGCGCAGATACCAAATACTGTTCTTCTAGTGTAGCCGTAGTTAGGCCA
CCACTTCAAGAACTCTGTAGCACCGCCTACATACCTCGCTCTGCTAATCCTGTTACCAGTGGCTGCTGCC
AGTGGCGATAAGTCGTGTCTTACCGGGTTGGACTCAAGACGATAGTTACCGGATAAGGCGCAGCGGTCGG
GCTGAACGGGGGGTTCGTGCACACAGCCCAGCTTGGAGCGAACGACCTACACCGAACTGAGATACCTACA
GCGTGAGCTATGAGAAAGCGCCACGCTTCCCGAAGGGAGAAAGGCGGACAGGTATCCGGTAAGCGGCAGG
GTCGGAACAGGAGAGCGCACGAGGGAGCTTCCAGGGGGAAACGCCTGGTATCTTTATAGTCCTGTCGGGT
TTCGCCACCTCTGACTTGAGCGTCGATTTTTGTGATGCTCGTCAGGGGGGCGGAGCCTATGGAAAAACGC
CAGCAACGCGGCCTTTTTACGGTTCCTGGCCTTTTGCTGGCCTTTTGCTCACATGTTCTTTCCTGCGTTA
TCCCCTGATTCTGTGGATAACCGTATTACCGCCATGCAT
Features (pLannotate 1.2.2; 16 found; start..end, strand, type, name):
     61..364     +  enhancer       CMV enhancer: human cytomegalovirus immediate early enhancer
    365..568     +  promoter       CMV promoter: human cytomegalovirus (CMV) immediate early promoter
    591..609     +  misc_feature   MCS (fragment): multiple cloning site
    610..987     +  CDS            H2B: human histone H2B; HIST1H2BJ
   1042..1587    +  CDS            SNAP-tag®: human O6-alkylguanine-DNA-alkyltransferase variant that forms covalent bonds with benzylguanine derivatives fast-reacting variant, optimized for mammalian expression
   1624..2340    +  CDS            mTurquoise2: enhanced monomeric variant of CFP (Goedhart et al., 2012) mammalian codon-optimized
   2357..2440    +  CDS            large T antigen (fragment): large T antigen from SV40 (simian virus 40)
   2463..2584    +  polyA_signal   SV40 poly(A) signal: SV40 polyadenylation signal
   2618..3046    -  rep_origin     f1 ori (sequence partly withheld): f1 bacteriophage origin of replication; arrow indicates direction of (+) strand synthesis
   3073..3177    +  promoter       AmpR promoter: bla
   3179..3536    +  promoter       SV40 promoter: SV40 enhancer and early promoter
   3571..4365    +  CDS            NeoR/KanR: aminoglycoside phosphotransferase from Tn5; aph(3')-II (or nptII); confers resistance to neomycin, kanamycin, and G418 (Geneticin®)
   4386..4538    +  CDS            ble (fragment): BLE_KLEPN - Experimental evidence at protein level: Swiss-Prot protein existence level 1. Binding protein with a strong affinity to the bleomycin family of antibiotics. Binds to CL990; an antimitotic-antibiotic compound. From Klebsiella pneumoniae.
   4597..4644    +  polyA_signal   HSV TK poly(A) signal: herpes simplex virus thymidine kinase polyadenylation signal (Cole and Stacy, 1985)
   4735..4751    -  polyA_signal   bGH poly(A) signal (fragment): bovine growth hormone polyadenylation signal
   4973..5561    +  rep_origin     ori: high-copy-number ColE1/pMB1/pBR322/pUC origin of replication
