[The description below was written by a language model from this plasmid's Addgene catalogue record and pLannotate feature annotations shown in this document.]
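Description:
H2B-SNAPf-mTurquoise2 is a 5,675-nt mammalian expression plasmid built on a pCMV backbone and assembled by Gibson cloning. It is maintained in E. coli as a high-copy plasmid through a ColE1/pUC-type origin and selected with kanamycin. Resistance comes from a Tn5 NeoR/KanR (aminoglycoside phosphotransferase) gene placed behind tandem bacterial (AmpR/bla) and SV40 early promoters and followed by an HSV TK polyadenylation signal. This dual-promoter arrangement lets the same marker work in bacteria and, in principle, permits G418 selection in mammalian cells, although the record does not mention stable selection. An f1 phage origin is also present. Short annotated fragments of a ble gene, a bGH poly(A) signal and SV40 large T antigen are probably backbone remnants or similarity hits rather than functional parts.

The payload is a single expression cassette driven by the human CMV immediate-early enhancer and promoter and terminated by an SV40 poly(A) signal. It carries three coding regions on the same strand in consecutive order: human histone H2B (HIST1H2BJ), the fast-reacting SNAPf variant of the SNAP-tag, and the monomeric cyan fluorescent protein mTurquoise2, separated by short linker regions. H2B incorporates into chromatin and so anchors the fusion in the nucleus. SNAPf, derived from human O6-alkylguanine-DNA alkyltransferase, reacts covalently with benzylguanine-bearing ligands. mTurquoise2 provides an intrinsic fluorescent reference marking transfected cells and the location of the fusion.

The stated purpose is nuclear expression of the fluorescent SNAPf-mTurquoise2 fusion in mammalian cells. The associated work concerns fluorogenic polymethine dyes for bioimaging, which is consistent with using the plasmid to test SNAP-reactive probes against a defined nuclear target.
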