Addgene plasmid #197494: H2B-SNAPf-mTurquoise2
Purpose: Expressing fluorescent SNAPf-mTurquoise2 fusion protein in mammalian cells with localization in the nucleus.
Depositing lab: Pablo Rivera-Fuentes. Publication: A general strategy to develop fluorogenic polymethine dyes for bioimaging. Martin A, Rivera-Fuentes P. Nat Chem. 2024 Jan;16(1):28-35. doi: 10.1038/s41557-023-01367-y. Epub 2023 Nov 27. PubMed 38012391.
Backbone
  Vector backbone: pCMV
  Vector type: Mammalian Expression
Growth in bacteria
  Bacterial resistance: Kanamycin, 50 μg/mL
  Growth temperature: 37°C
  Growth strain: DH5alpha
  Copy number: High Copy
Gene/Insert
  Gene/Insert name: SNAPf
  Species: H. sapiens (human)
  Promoter: CMV
  Cloning method: Gibson Cloning
Terms and licenses: Academic/Nonprofit Terms; Industry Terms: Not Available to Industry
Depositor comments: Please visit https://doi.org/10.1101/2023.01.31.526423 for bioRxiv preprint.
How to cite: H2B-SNAPf-mTurquoise2 was a gift from Pablo Rivera-Fuentes (Addgene plasmid # 197494 ; http://n2t.net/addgene:197494 ; RRID:Addgene_197494)
