>Addgene plasmid #197494 | H2B-SNAPf-mTurquoise2 | depositor partial sequence | sequence record 382712 | H2B-SNAPf
CCAGAGCCAGCGAAGTCTGCTCCCGCCCCGAAAAAGGGCTCCAAGAAGGCGGTGACTAAGGCGCAGAAGA
AAGGCGGCAAGAAGCGCAAGCGCAGCCGCAAGGAGAGCTATTCCATCTATGTGTACAAGGTTCTGAAGCA
GGTCCACCCTGACACCGGCATTTCGTCCAAGGCCATGGGCATCATGAATTCGTTTGTGAACGACATTTTC
GAGCGCATCGCAGGTGAGGCTTCCCGCCTGGCGCATTACAACAAGCGCTCGACCATCACCTCCAGGGAGA
TCCAGACGGCCGTGCGCCTGCTGCTGCCTGGGGAGTTGGCCAAGCACGCCGTGTCCGAGGGTACTAAGGC
CATCACCAAGTACACCAGCGCTAAGGCTAGCGATATCGGCGCGCCAGCATTTAAATCTGTACAGACCGGT
GAATTCACCATGGACAAAGACTGCGAAATGAAGCGCACCACCCTGGATAGCCCTCTGGGCAAGCTGGAAC
TGTCTGGGTGCGAACAGGGCCTGCACCGTATCATCTTCCTGGGCAAAGGAACATCTGCCGCCGACGCCGT
GGAAGTGCCTGCCCCAGCCGCCGTGCTGGGCGGACCAGAGCCACTGATGCAGGCCACCGCCTGGCTCAAC
GCCTACTTTCACCAGCCTGAGGCCATCGAGGAGTTCCCTGTGCCAGCCCTGCACCACCCAGTGTTCCAGC
AGGAGAGCTTTACCCGCCAGGTGCTGTGGAAACTGCTGAAAGTGGTGAAGTTCGGAGAGGTCATCAGCTA
CAGCCACCTGGCCGCCCTGGCCGGCAATCCCGCCGCCACCGCCGCCGTGAAAACCGCCCTGAGCGGAAAT
CCCGTGCCCATTCTGATCCCCTGCCACCGGGTGGTGCAGGGCGACCTGGACGTGGGGGGCTACGAGGGCG
GGCTCGCCGTGAAAGAGTGGCTGCTGGCCCACGAGGGCCACAGACTGGGCAAGCCTGGGCTGGGT
