>Addgene plasmid #197494 | H2B-SNAPf-mTurquoise2 | depositor partial sequence | sequence record 382713 | mTurquoise2
GTGAGCAAGGGCGAGGAGCTGTTCACCGGGGTGGTGCCCATCCTGGTCGAGCTGGACGGCGACGTAAACG
GCCACAAGTTCAGCGTGTCCGGCGAGGGCGAGGGCGATGCCACCTACGGCAAGCTGACCCTGAAGTTCAT
CTGCACCACCGGCAAGCTGCCCGTGCCCTGGCCCACCCTCGTGACCACCCTGTCCTGGGGCGTGCAGTGC
TTCGCCCGCTACCCCGACCACATGAAGCAGCACGACTTCTTCAAGTCCGCCATGCCCGAAGGCTACGTCC
AGGAGCGCACCATCTTCTTCAAGGACGACGGCAACTACAAGACCCGCGCCGAGGTGAAGTTCGAGGGCGA
CACCCTGGTGAACCGCATCGAGCTGAAGGGCATCGACTTCAAGGAGGACGGCAACATCCTGGGGCACAAG
CTGGAGTACAACTACTTTAGCGACAACGTCTATATCACCGCCGACAAGCAGAAGAACGGCATCAAGGCCA
ACTTCAAGATCCGCCACAACATCGAGGACGGCGGCGTGCAGCTCGCCGACCACTACCAGCAGAACACCCC
CATCGGCGACGGCCCCGTGCTGCTGCCCGACAACCACTACCTGAGCACCCAGTCCAAGCTGAGCAAAGAC
CCCAACGAGAAGCGCGATCACATGGTCCTGCTGGAGTTCGTGACCGCCGCCGGGATCACTCTCGGCATGG
ACGAGCTGTACAAG
